>Addgene plasmid #26327 | pcDNA3.2/V5 mmu-mir-137 | depositor partial sequence | sequence record 12411 | Author sequence
GCTCCGCAGCAAGAGTTCTTTCTGGCGGCGGCGGCGGTGGCGGCAGCGGCAGCGGCAGCAGTGACAGCGG
TAGCAGAGGCAGAGGCAGCGGCAGCTTGGCCCTCTGACTCTCTTCGGTGACGGGTATTCTTGGGTGGATA
ATACGGATTACGTTGTTATTGCTTAAGAATACGCGTAGTCGAGGAGAGTACCAGCGGCAGGCGGGCAGCG
GCCGCCCCTCCCAGCCCACCAGCTGGCCACTAAAAGCTCCCGGTTGCCAAGGTAGCACTTTTTATGTTTT
CTTTTCCTCGGGTGGTTTCGTTCTGGATCTTCC
