>Addgene plasmid #26327 | pcDNA3.2/V5 mmu-mir-137 | addgene partial sequence | sequence record 32479 | 26327 with CMV-F
TGGCTACTAGAGAACCCACTGCTTACTGGCTTATCGAAATTAATACGACTCACTATAGGGAGACCCAAGC
TGGCTAGTTAAGCTATCAACAAGTTTGTACAAAAAAGCAGGCTGCTCCGCAGCAAGAGTTCTTTCTGGCG
GCGGCGGCGGTGGCGGCAGCGGCAGCGGCAGCAGTGACAGCGGTAGCAGAGGCAGAGGCAGCGGCAGCTT
GGCCCTCTGACTCTCTTCGGTGACGGGTATTCTTGGGTGGATAATACGGATTACGTTGTTATTGCTTAAG
AATACGCGTAGTCGAGGAGAGTACCAGCGGCAGGCGGGCAGCGGCCGCCCCTCCCAGCCCACCAGCTGGC
CACTAAAAGCTCCCGGTTGCCAAGGTAGCACTTTTTATGTTTTCTTTTCCTCGGGTGGTTTCGTTCTGGA
TCTTCCACCCAGCTTTCTTGTACAAAGTGGTTGATCTAGAGGGCCCGCGGTTCGAAGGTAAGCCTATCCC
TAACCCTCTCCTCGGTCTCGATTCTACGCGTACCGGTTAGTAATGAGTTTAAACGGGGGAGGCTAACTGA
AACACGGAAGGAGACAATACCGGAAGGAACCCGCGCTATGACGGCAATAAAAAGACAGAATAAAACGCAC
GGGTGTTGGGTCGTTTGTTCATAAACGCGGGGTTCGGTCCCAGGGCTGGCACTCTGTCGATACCCCACCG
AGACCCCATTGGGGCCAATACGCCCGCGTTTCTTCCTTTTCCCCACCCCACCCCCCAAGTTCGGGTGAAG
GCCCAGGGCTCGCAGCCAACGTCGGGGCGGCAGGCCCTGCCATAGCAGATCTGCGCAGCTGGGGCTCTAG
GGGGTATCCCCCACGCGCCCTGTAGCGGCGCATT
