[The description below was written by a language model from this plasmid's Addgene catalogue record.]
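Description:
pcDNA3.2/V5 mmu-mir-137 is a mammalian expression plasmid built on the commercial Gateway destination vector pcDNA3.2/V5-DEST (about 7.7 kb before insertion). It is propagated in standard E. coli cloning strains under ampicillin selection, and it carries a neomycin resistance marker so that transfected mammalian cells can be selected with G418. The record gives no feature table, so the promoter is not explicitly listed. The use of a CMV forward sequencing primer is consistent with the CMV promoter that normally drives expression in pcDNA3-series vectors, and the V5 reverse primer reflects the V5 epitope coding region downstream of the recombination site in this backbone.

The insert is a 313 bp fragment of mouse genomic DNA containing the mmu-mir-137 (Mir137) precursor hairpin. According to the depositor comments, the hairpin and roughly 100 nt of flanking sequence on each side were amplified from BL6 genomic DNA with primers carrying Gateway-compatible ends. The product was recombined into the entry vector pDONR221 and then transferred into the destination vector. Including native flanking sequence gives a primary-miRNA-like transcript that the cell's own microRNA biogenesis machinery can recognise and process into mature miR-137. Because the insert is a noncoding RNA, the vector's V5 tag is not expected to have a functional role here.

The construct is suited to ectopic expression of miR-137 in transfected mammalian cells. It comes from a study that experimentally evaluated novel and previously annotated mammalian microRNA genes, which suggests it was used to test whether the cloned hairpin is processed as an authentic miRNA.
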