Addgene plasmid #26327: pcDNA3.2/V5 mmu-mir-137
Depositing lab: David Bartel. Depositing organization: Whitehead Institute for Biomedical Research. Publication: Mammalian microRNAs: experimental evaluation of novel and previously annotated genes. Chiang HR, Schoenfeld LW, Ruby JG, Auyeung VC, Spies N, Baek D, Johnston WK, Russ C, Luo S, Babiarz JE, Blelloch R, Schroth GP, Nusbaum C, Bartel DP. Genes Dev. 2010 May 15. 24(10):992-1009. 10.1101/gad.1884710 PubMed 20413612.
Backbone
  Vector backbone: pcDNA3.2/V5-DEST
  Backbone manufacturer: Invitrogen
  Backbone size w/o insert (bp): 7711
  Vector type: Mammalian Expression
  Selectable markers: Neomycin (select with G418)
Growth in bacteria
  Bacterial resistance: Ampicillin, 100 μg/mL
  Growth temperature: 37°C
  Growth strain: DH5alpha
  Copy number: Unknown
Gene/Insert
  Gene/Insert name: mmu-mir-137 (alt names: mir 137; mir-137)
  Species: M. musculus (mouse)
  Insert size (bp): 313
  Entrez Gene: Mir137 (a.k.a. Mirn137, mir-137, mmu-mir-137)
  Cloning method: Gateway Cloning
  Sequencing primers: 5′ CMV-F; 3′ V5 reverse (5′-ACCGAGGAGAGGGTTAGGGAT-3′ )
Terms and licenses: Academic/Nonprofit Terms; Industry Terms: Not Available to Industry
Depositor comments: pre-miRNA hairpins and the surrounding regions were amplified from mouse BL6 genomic DNA using Pfu Polymerase and primers with Gateway (Invitrogen)- compatible ends designed to anneal about 100 nt upstream of and downstream from the miRNA hairpins. PCR products were inserted into Gateway vector pDONR221 and subsequently into pcDNA3.2/V5-DEST.
How to cite: pcDNA3.2/V5 mmu-mir-137 was a gift from David Bartel (Addgene plasmid # 26327 ; http://n2t.net/addgene:26327 ; RRID:Addgene_26327)
